>Addgene plasmid #102888 | PB-CAG-DDdCas9VPPH-T2A-GFP-IRES-Neo | depositor full sequence | sequence record 194716 | PB-CAG-DDdCas9VPPH-T2A-GFP-IRES-Neo sequence 16487 bps
GTGGCACTTTTCGGGGAAATGTGCGCGGAACCCCTATTTGTTTATTTTTCTAAATACATTCAAATATGTA
TCCGCTCATGAGACAATAACCCTGATAAATGCTTCAATAATATTGAAAAAGGAAGAGTATGAGTATTCAA
CATTTCCGTGTCGCCCTTATTCCCTTTTTTGCGGCATTTTGCCTTCCTGTTTTTGCTCACCCAGAAACGC
TGGTGAAAGTAAAAGATGCTGAAGATCAGTTGGGTGCACGAGTGGGTTACATCGAACTGGATCTCAACAG
CGGTAAGATCCTTGAGAGTTTTCGCCCCGAAGAACGTTTTCCAATGATGAGCACTTTTAAAGTTCTGCTA
TGTGGCGCGGTATTATCCCGTATTGACGCCGGGCAAGAGCAACTCGGTCGCCGCATACACTATTCTCAGA
ATGACTTGGTTGAGTACTCACCAGTCACAGAAAAGCATCTTACGGATGGCATGACAGTAAGAGAATTATG
CAGTGCTGCCATAACCATGAGTGATAACACTGCGGCCAACTTACTTCTGACAACGATCGGAGGACCGAAG
GAGCTAACCGCTTTTTTGCACAACATGGGGGATCATGTAACTCGCCTTGATCGTTGGGAACCGGAGCTGA
ATGAAGCCATACCAAACGACGAGCGTGACACCACGATGCCTGTAGCAATGGCAACAACGTTGCGCAAACT
ATTAACTGGCGAACTACTTACTCTAGCTTCCCGGCAACAATTAATAGACTGGATGGAGGCGGATAAAGTT
GCAGGACCACTTCTGCGCTCGGCCCTTCCGGCTGGCTGGTTTATTGCTGATAAATCTGGAGCCGGTGAGC
GTGGGTCTCGCGGTATCATTGCAGCACTGGGGCCAGATGGTAAGCCCTCCCGTATCGTAGTTATCTACAC
GACGGGGAGTCAGGCAACTATGGATGAACGAAATAGACAGATCGCTGAGATAGGTGCCTCACTGATTAAG
CATTGGTAACTGTCAGACCAAGTTTACTCATATATACTTTAGATTGATTTAAAACTTCATTTTTAATTTA
AAAGGATCTAGGTGAAGATCCTTTTTGATAATCTCATGACCAAAATCCCTTAACGTGAGTTTTCGTTCCA
CTGAGCGTCAGACCCCGTAGAAAAGATCAAAGGATCTTCTTGAGATCCTTTTTTTCTGCGCGTAATCTGC
TGCTTGCAAACAAAAAAACCACCGCTACCAGCGGTGGTTTGTTTGCCGGATCAAGAGCTACCAACTCTTT
TTCCGAAGGTAACTGGCTTCAGCAGAGCGCAGATACCAAATACTGTCCTTCTAGTGTAGCCGTAGTTAGG
CCACCACTTCAAGAACTCTGTAGCACCGCCTACATACCTCGCTCTGCTAATCCTGTTACCAGTGGCTGCT
GCCAGTGGCGATAAGTCGTGTCTTACCGGGTTGGACTCAAGACGATAGTTACCGGATAAGGCGCAGCGGT
CGGGCTGAACGGGGGGTTCGTGCACACAGCCCAGCTTGGAGCGAACGACCTACACCGAACTGAGATACCT
ACAGCGTGAGCTATGAGAAAGCGCCACGCTTCCCGAAGGGAGAAAGGCGGACAGGTATCCGGTAAGCGGC
AGGGTCGGAACAGGAGAGCGCACGAGGGAGCTTCCAGGGGGAAACGCCTGGTATCTTTATAGTCCTGTCG
GGTTTCGCCACCTCTGACTTGAGCGTCGATTTTTGTGATGCTCGTCAGGGGGGCGGAGCCTATGGAAAAA
CGCCAGCAACGCGGCCTTTTTACGGTTCCTGGCCTTTTGCTGGCCTTTTGCTCACATGTTCTTTCCTGCG
TTATCCCCTGATTCTGTGGATAACCGTATTACCGCCTTTGAGTGAGCTGATACCGCTCGCCGCAGCCGAA
CGACCGAGCGCAGCGAGTCAGTGAGCGAGGAAGCGGAAGAGCGCCCAATACGCAAACCGCCTCTCCCCGC
GCGTTGGCCGATTCATTAATGCAGCTGGCACGACAGGTTTCCCGACTGGAAAGCGGGCAGTGAGCGCAAC
GCAATTAATGTGAGTTAGCTCACTCATTAGGCACCCCAGGCTTTACACTTTATGCTTCCGGCTCGTATGT
TGTGTGGAATTGTGAGCGGATAACAATTTCACACAGGAAACAGCTATGACCATGATTACGCCAAGCGCGC
AATTAACCCTCACTAAAGGGAACAAAAGCTGGATTAATTAAGCGGCCGCATACGCGTATACTAGATTAAC
CCTAGAAAGATAATCATATTGTGACGTACGTTAAAGATAATCATGCGTAAAATTGACGCATGTGTTTTAT
CGGTCTGTATATCGAGGTTTATTTATTAATTTGAATAGATATTAAGTTTTATTATATTTACACTTACATA
CTAATAATAAATTCAACAAACAATTTATTTATGTTTATTTATTTATTAAAAAAAAACAAAAACTCAAAAT
TTCTTCTATAAAGTAACAAAACTTTTAACTAGTTATTAATAGTAATCAATTACGGGGTCATTAGTTCATA
GCCCATATATGGAGTTCCGCGTTACATAACTTACGGTAAATGGCCCGCCTGGCTGACCGCCCAACGACCC
CCGCCCATTGACGTCAATAATGACGTATGTTCCCATAGTAACGCCAATAGGGACTTTCCATTGACGTCAA
TGGGTGGAGTATTTACGGTAAACTGCCCACTTGGCAGTACATCAAGTGTATCATATGCCAAGTACGCCCC
CTATTGACGTCAATGACGGTAAATGGCCCGCCTGGCATTATGCCCAGTACATGACCTTATGGGACTTTCC
TACTTGGCAGTACATCTACGTATTAGTCATCGCTATTACCATGGTCGAGGTGAGCCCCACGTTCTGCTTC
ACTCTCCCCATCTCCCCCCCCTCCCCACCCCCAATTTTGTATTTATTTATTTTTTAATTATTTTGTGCAG
CGATGGGGGCGGGGGGGGGGGGGGGGCGCGCGCCAGGCGGGGCGGGGCGGGGCGAGGGGCGGGGCGGGGC
GAGGCGGAGAGGTGCGGCGGCAGCCAATCAGAGCGGCGCGCTCCGAAAGTTTCCTTTTATGGCGAGGCGG
CGGCGGCGGCGGCCCTATAAAAAGCGAAGCGCGCGGCGGGCGGGAGTCGCTGCGCGCTGCCTTCGCCCCG
TGCCCCGCTCCGCCGCCGCCTCGCGCCGCCCGCCCCGGCTCTGACTGACCGCGTTACTCCCACAGGTGAG
CGGGCGGGACGGCCCTTCTCCTCCGGGCTGTAATTAGCGCTTGGTTTAATGACGGCTTGTTTCTTTTCTG
TGGCTGCGTGAAAGCCTTGAGGGGCTCCGGGAGGGCCCTTTGTGCGGGGGGAGCGGCTCGGGGGGTGCGT
GCGTGTGTGTGTGCGTGGGGAGCGCCGCGTGCGGCTCCGCGCTGCCCGGCGGCTGTGAGCGCTGCGGGCG
CGGCGCGGGGCTTTGTGCGCTCCGCAGTGTGCGCGAGGGGAGCGCGGCCGGGGGCGGTGCCCCGCGGTGC
GGGGGGGGCTGCGAGGGGAACAAAGGCTGCGTGCGGGGTGTGTGCGTGGGGGGGTGAGCAGGGGGTGTGG
GCGCGTCGGTCGGGCTGCAACCCCCCCTGCACCCCCCTCCCCGAGTTGCTGAGCACGGCCCGGCTTCGGG
TGCGGGGCTCCGTACGGGGCGTGGCGCGGGGCTCGCCGTGCCGGGCGGGGGGTGGCGGCAGGTGGGGGTG
CCGGGCGGGGCGGGGCCGCCTCGGGCCGGGGAGGGCTCGGGGGAGGGGCGCGGCGGCCCCCGGAGCGCCG
GCGGCTGTCGAGGCGCGGCGAGCCGCAGCCATTGCCTTTTATGGTAATCGTGCGAGAGGGCGCAGGGACT
TCCTTTGTCCCAAATCTGTGCGGAGCCGAAATCTGGGAGGCGCCGCCGCACCCCCTCTAGCGGGCGCGGG
GCGAAGCGGTGCGGCGCCGGCAGGAAGGAAATGGGCGGGGAGGGCCTTCGTGCGTCGCCGCGCCGCCGTC
CCCTTCTCCCTCTCCAGCCTCGGGGCTGTCCGCGGGGGGACGGCTGCCTTCGGGGGGGACGGGGCAGGGC
GGGGTTCGGCTTCTGGCGTGTGACCGGCGGCTCTAGAGCCTCTGCTAACCATGTTCATGCCTTCTTCTTT
TTCNTACAGCTCCTGGGCAACGTGCTGGTTATTGTGCTGTCTCATCATTTTGGCAAAGAATTGGGATCCG
CCACCATGATCAGTCTGATTGCGGCGTTAGCGGTAGATTACGTTATCGGCATGGAAAACGCCATGCCGTG
GAACCTGCCTGCCGATCTCGCCTGGTTTAAACGCAACACCTTAAATAAACCCGTGATTATGGGCCGCCAT
ACCTGGGAATCAATCGGTCGTCCGTTGCCAGGACGCAAAAATATTATCCTCAGCAGTCAACCGAGTACGG
ACGATCGCGTAACGTGGGTGAAGTCGGTGGATGAAGCCATCGCGGCGTGTGGTGACGTACCAGAAATCAT
GGTGATTGGCGGCGGTCGCGTTATTGAACAGTTCTTGCCAAAAGCGCAAAAACTGTATCTGACGCATATC
GACGCAGAAGTGGAAGGCGACACCCATTTCCCGGATTACGAGCCGGATGACTGGGAATCGGTATTCAGCG
AATTCCACGATGCTGATGCGCAGAACTCTCACAGCTATTGCTTTGAGATTCTGGAGCGGCGAGGCTCCGG
AACCGGTGCCACCATGTACCCATACGATGTTCCAGATTACGCTTCGCCGAAGAAAAAGCGCAAGGTCGAA
GCGTCCGACAAGAAGTACAGCATCGGCCTGGCCATCGGCACCAACTCTGTGGGCTGGGCCGTGATCACCG
ACGAGTACAAGGTGCCCAGCAAGAAATTCAAGGTGCTGGGCAACACCGACCGGCACAGCATCAAGAAGAA
CCTGATCGGAGCCCTGCTGTTCGACAGCGGCGAAACAGCCGAGGCCACCCGGCTGAAGAGAACCGCCAGA
AGAAGATACACCAGACGGAAGAACCGGATCTGCTATCTGCAAGAGATCTTCAGCAACGAGATGGCCAAGG
TGGACGACAGCTTCTTCCACAGACTGGAAGAGTCCTTCCTGGTGGAAGAGGATAAGAAGCACGAGCGGCA
CCCCATCTTCGGCAACATCGTGGACGAGGTGGCCTACCACGAGAAGTACCCCACCATCTACCACCTGAGA
AAGAAACTGGTGGACAGCACCGACAAGGCCGACCTGCGGCTGATCTATCTGGCCCTGGCCCACATGATCA
AGTTCCGGGGCCACTTCCTGATCGAGGGCGACCTGAACCCCGACAACAGCGACGTGGACAAGCTGTTCAT
CCAGCTGGTGCAGACCTACAACCAGCTGTTCGAGGAAAACCCCATCAACGCCAGCGGCGTGGACGCCAAG
GCCATCCTGTCTGCCAGACTGAGCAAGAGCAGACGGCTGGAAAATCTGATCGCCCAGCTGCCCGGCGAGA
AGAAGAATGGCCTGTTCGGCAACCTGATTGCCCTGAGCCTGGGCCTGACCCCCAACTTCAAGAGCAACTT
CGACCTGGCCGAGGATGCCAAACTGCAGCTGAGCAAGGACACCTACGACGACGACCTGGACAACCTGCTG
GCCCAGATCGGCGACCAGTACGCCGACCTGTTTCTGGCCGCCAAGAACCTGTCCGACGCCATCCTGCTGA
GCGACATCCTGAGAGTGAACACCGAGATCACCAAGGCCCCCCTGAGCGCCTCTATGATCAAGAGATACGA
CGAGCACCACCAGGACCTGACCCTGCTGAAAGCTCTCGTGCGGCAGCAGCTGCCTGAGAAGTACAAAGAG
ATTTTCTTCGACCAGAGCAAGAACGGCTACGCCGGCTACATTGACGGCGGAGCCAGCCAGGAAGAGTTCT
ACAAGTTCATCAAGCCCATCCTGGAAAAGATGGACGGCACCGAGGAACTGCTCGTGAAGCTGAACAGAGA
GGACCTGCTGCGGAAGCAGCGGACCTTCGACAACGGCAGCATCCCCCACCAGATCCACCTGGGAGAGCTG
CACGCCATTCTGCGGCGGCAGGAAGATTTTTACCCATTCCTGAAGGACAACCGGGAAAAGATCGAGAAGA
TCCTGACCTTCCGCATCCCCTACTACGTGGGCCCTCTGGCCAGGGGAAACAGCAGATTCGCCTGGATGAC
CAGAAAGAGCGAGGAAACCATCACCCCCTGGAACTTCGAGGAAGTGGTGGACAAGGGCGCTTCCGCCCAG
AGCTTCATCGAGCGGATGACCAACTTCGATAAGAACCTGCCCAACGAGAAGGTGCTGCCCAAGCACAGCC
TGCTGTACGAGTACTTCACCGTGTATAACGAGCTGACCAAAGTGAAATACGTGACCGAGGGAATGAGAAA
GCCCGCCTTCCTGAGCGGCGAGCAGAAAAAGGCCATCGTGGACCTGCTGTTCAAGACCAACCGGAAAGTG
ACCGTGAAGCAGCTGAAAGAGGACTACTTCAAGAAAATCGAGTGCTTCGACTCCGTGGAAATCTCCGGCG
TGGAAGATCGGTTCAACGCCTCCCTGGGCACATACCACGATCTGCTGAAAATTATCAAGGACAAGGACTT
CCTGGACAATGAGGAAAACGAGGACATTCTGGAAGATATCGTGCTGACCCTGACACTGTTTGAGGACAGA
GAGATGATCGAGGAACGGCTGAAAACCTATGCCCACCTGTTCGACGACAAAGTGATGAAGCAGCTGAAGC
GGCGGAGATACACCGGCTGGGGCAGGCTGAGCCGGAAGCTGATCAACGGCATCCGGGACAAGCAGTCCGG
CAAGACAATCCTGGATTTCCTGAAGTCCGACGGCTTCGCCAACAGAAACTTCATGCAGCTGATCCACGAC
GACAGCCTGACCTTTAAAGAGGACATCCAGAAAGCCCAGGTGTCCGGCCAGGGCGATAGCCTGCACGAGC
ACATTGCCAATCTGGCCGGCAGCCCCGCCATTAAGAAGGGCATCCTGCAGACAGTGAAGGTGGTGGACGA
GCTCGTGAAAGTGATGGGCCGGCACAAGCCCGAGAACATCGTGATCGAAATGGCCAGAGAGAACCAGACC
ACCCAGAAGGGACAGAAGAACAGCCGCGAGAGAATGAAGCGGATCGAAGAGGGCATCAAAGAGCTGGGCA
GCCAGATCCTGAAAGAACACCCCGTGGAAAACACCCAGCTGCAGAACGAGAAGCTGTACCTGTACTACCT
GCAGAATGGGCGGGATATGTACGTGGACCAGGAACTGGACATCAACCGGCTGTCCGACTACGATGTCGAC
GCCATCGTGCCTCAGAGCTTTCTGAAGGACGACTCCATCGACAACAAGGTGCTGACCAGAAGCGACAAGA
ACCGGGGCAAGAGCGACAACGTGCCCTCCGAAGAGGTCGTGAAGAAGATGAAGAACTACTGGCGGCAGCT
GCTGAACGCCAAGCTGATTACCCAGAGAAAGTTCGACAATCTGACCAAGGCCGAGAGAGGCGGCCTGAGC
GAACTGGATAAGGCCGGCTTCATCAAGAGACAGCTGGTGGAAACCCGGCAGATCACAAAGCACGTGGCAC
AGATCCTGGACTCCCGGATGAACACTAAGTACGACGAGAATGACAAGCTGATCCGGGAAGTGAAAGTGAT
CACCCTGAAGTCCAAGCTGGTGTCCGATTTCCGGAAGGATTTCCAGTTTTACAAAGTGCGCGAGATCAAC
AACTACCACCACGCCCACGACGCCTACCTGAACGCCGTCGTGGGAACCGCCCTGATCAAAAAGTACCCTA
AGCTGGAAAGCGAGTTCGTGTACGGCGACTACAAGGTGTACGACGTGCGGAAGATGATCGCCAAGAGCGA
GCAGGAAATCGGCAAGGCTACCGCCAAGTACTTCTTCTACAGCAACATCATGAACTTTTTCAAGACCGAG
ATTACCCTGGCCAACGGCGAGATCCGGAAGCGGCCTCTGATCGAGACAAACGGCGAAACCGGGGAGATCG
TGTGGGATAAGGGCCGGGATTTTGCCACCGTGCGGAAAGTGCTGAGCATGCCCCAAGTGAATATCGTGAA
AAAGACCGAGGTGCAGACAGGCGGCTTCAGCAAAGAGTCTATCCTGCCCAAGAGGAACAGCGATAAGCTG
ATCGCCAGAAAGAAGGACTGGGACCCTAAGAAGTACGGCGGCTTCGACAGCCCCACCGTGGCCTATTCTG
TGCTGGTGGTGGCCAAAGTGGAAAAGGGCAAGTCCAAGAAACTGAAGAGTGTGAAAGAGCTGCTGGGGAT
CACCATCATGGAAAGAAGCAGCTTCGAGAAGAATCCCATCGACTTTCTGGAAGCCAAGGGCTACAAAGAA
GTGAAAAAGGACCTGATCATCAAGCTGCCTAAGTACTCCCTGTTCGAGCTGGAAAACGGCCGGAAGAGAA
TGCTGGCCTCTGCCGGCGAACTGCAGAAGGGAAACGAACTGGCCCTGCCCTCCAAATATGTGAACTTCCT
GTACCTGGCCAGCCACTATGAGAAGCTGAAGGGCTCCCCCGAGGATAATGAGCAGAAACAGCTGTTTGTG
GAACAGCACAAGCACTACCTGGACGAGATCATCGAGCAGATCAGCGAGTTCTCCAAGAGAGTGATCCTGG
CCGACGCTAATCTGGACAAAGTGCTGTCCGCCTACAACAAGCACCGGGATAAGCCCATCAGAGAGCAGGC
CGAGAATATCATCCACCTGTTTACCCTGACCAATCTGGGAGCCCCTGCCGCCTTCAAGTACTTTGACACC
ACCATCGACCGGAAGAGGTACACCAGCACCAAAGAGGTGCTGGACGCCACCCTGATCCACCAGAGCATCA
CCGGCCTGTACGAGACACGGATCGACCTGTCTCAGCTGGGAGGCGACAGCCCCAAGAAGAAGAGAAAGGT
GGAGGCCAGCCTCGAGTGCGAAAGCGGCGGGCCGGCCGACGCCCTTGACGATTTTGACTTAGACATGCTC
CCAGCCGATGCCCTTGACGACTTTGACCTTGATATGCTGCCTGCTGACGCTCTTGACGATTTTGACCTTG
ACATGCTCCCCGGGTCACTACCCAGCGCTAGCGTCGAGTGCGAAAGCGGCGGGCCGGCCGACGCCCTTGA
CGATTTTGACTTAGACATGCTCCCAGCCGATGCCCTTGACGACTTTGACCTTGATATGCTGCCTGCTGAC
GCTCTTGACGATTTTGACCTTGACATGCTCCCCGGGTCACTACCCAGCGCTAGCGTCGAGTGCGAAAGCG
GCGGGCCGGCCGACGCCCTTGACGATTTTGACTTAGACATGCTCCCAGCCGATGCCCTTGACGACTTTGA
CCTTGATATGCTGCCTGCTGACGCTCTTGACGATTTTGACCTTGACATGCTCCCCGGGTCACTACCCAGC
GCTAGCGTCGAGTGCGAAAGCGGCGGGCCGGCCGACGCCCTTGACGATTTTGACTTAGACATGCTCCCAG
CCGATGCCCTTGACGACTTTGACCTTGATATGCTGCCTGCTGACGCTCTTGACGATTTTGACCTTGACAT
GCTCCCCGGGTCACTACCCAGCGCTAGCGTCGAGTTCGAAGGCAGCGGCGGGATTTTCAAACCAGAAGAA
CTACGACAGGCACTGATGCCAACTTTGGAGGCACTTTACCGTCAGGATCCAGAATCCCTTCCCTTTCGTC
AACCTGTGGACCCTCAGCTTTTAGGAATCCCTGATTACTTTGATATTGTGAAGAGCCCCATGGATCTTTC
TACCATTAAGAGGAAGTTAGACACTGGACAGTATCAGGAGCCCTGGCAGTATGTCGATGATATTTGGCTT
ATGTTCAATAATGCCTGGTTATATAACCGGAAAACATCACGGGTATACAAATACTGCTCCAAGCTCTCTG
AGGTCTTTGAACAAGAAATTGACCCAGTGATGCAAAGCCTTGGATACTGTTGTGGCAGAAAGTTGGAGTT
CTCTCCACAGACACTGTGTTGCTACGGCAAACAGTTGTGCACAATACCTCGTGATGCCACTTATTACAGT
TACCAGAACAGGTATCATTTCTGTGAGAAGTGTTTCAATGAGATCCAAGGGGAGAGCGTTTCTTTGGGGG
ATGACCCTTCCCAGCCTCAAACTACAATAAATAAAGAACAATTTTCCAAGAGAAAAAATGACACACTGGA
TCCTGAACTGTTTGTTGAATGTACAGAGTGCGGAAGAAAGATGCATCAGATCTGTGTCCTTCACCATGAG
ATCATCTGGCCTGCTGGATTCGTCTGTGATGGCTGTTTAAAGAAAAGTGCACGAACTAGGAAAGAAAATA
AGTTTTCTGCTAAAAGGTTGCCATCTACCAGACTTGGCACCTTTCTAGAGAATCGTGTGAATGACTTTCT
GAGGCGACAGAATCACCCTGAGTCAGGAGAGGTCACTGTTAGAGTAGTTCATGCTTCTGACAAAACCGTG
GAAGTAAAACCAGGCATGAAAGCAAGGTTTGTGGACAGTGGAGAGATGGCAGAATCCTTTCCATACCGAA
CCAAAGCCCTCTTTGCCTTTGAAGAAATTGATGGTGTTGACCTGTGCTTCTTTGGCATGCATGTTCAAGA
GTATGGCTCTGACTGCCCTCCACCCAACCAGAGGAGAGTATACATATCTTACCTCGATAGTGTTCATTTC
TTCCGTCCTAAATGCTTGAGGACTGCAGTCTATCATGAAATCCTAATTGGATATTTAGAATATGTCAAGA
AATTAGGTTACACAACAGGGCATATTTGGGCATGTCCACCAAGTGAGGGAGATGATTATATCTTCCATTG
CCATCCTCCTGACCAGAAGATACCCAAGCCCAAGCGACTGCAGGAATGGTACAAAAAAATGCTTGACAAG
GCTGTATCAGAGCGTATTGTCCATGACTACAAGGATATTTTTAAACAAGCTACTGAAGATAGATTAACAA
GTGCAAAGGAATTGCCTTATTTCGAGGGTGATTTCTGGCCCAATGTTCTGGAAGAAAGCATTAAGGAACT
GGAACAGGAGGAAGAAGAGAGAAAACGAGAGGAAAACACCAGCAATGAAAGCACAGATGTGACCAAGGGA
GACAGCAAAAATGCTAAAAAGAAGAATAATAAGAAAACCAGCAAAAATAAGAGCAGCCTGAGTAGGGGCA
ACAAGAAGAAACCCGGGATGCCCAATGTATCTAACGACCTCTCACAGAAACTATATGCCACCATGGAGAA
GCATAAAGAGGTCTTCTTTGTGATCCGCCTCATTGCTGGCCCTGCTGCCAACTCCCTGCCTCCCATTGTT
GATCCTGATCCTCTCATCCCCTGCGATCTGATGGATGGTCGGGATGCGTTTCTCACGCTGGCAAGGGACA
AGCACCTGGAGTTCTCTTCACTCCGAAGAGCCCAGTGGTCCACCATGTGCATGCTGGTGGAGCTGCACAC
GCAGAGCCAGGACGTCGACACTAGCGTCGAGTTCGAAGGCAGCGGCGGGCCTTCAGGGCAGATCAGCAAC
CAGGCCCTGGCTCTGGCCCCTAGCTCCGCTCCAGTGCTGGCCCAGACTATGGTGCCCTCTAGTGCTATGG
TGCCTCTGGCCCAGCCACCTGCTCCAGCCCCTGTGCTGACCCCAGGACCACCCCAGTCACTGAGCGCTCC
AGTGCCCAAGTCTACACAGGCCGGCGAGGGGACTCTGAGTGAAGCTCTGCTGCACCTGCAGTTCGACGCT
GATGAGGACCTGGGAGCTCTGCTGGGGAACAGCACCGATCCCGGAGTGTTCACAGATCTGGCCTCCGTGG
ACAACTCTGAGTTTCAGCAGCTGCTGAATCAGGGCGTGTCCATGTCTCATAGTACAGCCGAACCAATGCT
GATGGAGTACCCCGAAGCCATTACCCGGCTGGTGACCGGCAGCCAGCGGCCCCCCGACCCCGCTCCAACT
CCCCTGGGAACCAGCGGCCTGCCTAATGGGCTGTCCGGAGATGAAGACTTCTCAAGCATCGCTGATATGG
ACTTTAGTGCCCTGCTGTCACAGATTTCCTCTAGTGGGCAGGGAGGAGGTGGAAGCGGCTTCAGCGTGGA
CACCAGTGCCCTGCTGGACCTGTTCAGCCCCTCGGTGACCGTGCCCGACATGAGCCTGCCTGACCTTGAC
AGCAGCCTGGCCAGTATCCAAGAGCTCCTGTCTCCCCAGGAGCCCCCCAGGCCTCCCGAGGCAGAGAACA
GCAGCCCGGATTCAGGGAAGCAGCTGGTGCACTACACAGCGCAGCCGCTGTTCCTGCTGGACCCCGGCTC
CGTGGACACCGGGAGCAACGACCTGCCGGTGCTGTTTGAGCTGGGAGAGGGCTCCTACTTCTCCGAAGGG
GACGGCTTCGCCGAGGACCCCACCATCTCCCTGCTGACAGGCTCGGAGCCTCCCAAAGCCAAGGACCCCA
CTGTCTCCTCTAGAGTCGACACTAGCGTCGACGGCTCCGGAGAGGGCAGAGGAAGTCTGCTAACATGCGG
TGACGTCGAGGAGAATCCTGGCCCAATCGATATGGTGAGCAAGGGCGAGGAGCTGTTCACCGGGGTGGTG
CCCATCCTGGTCGAGCTGGACGGCGACGTAAACGGCCACAAGTTCAGCGTGTCCGGCGAGGGCGAGGGCG
ATGCCACCTACGGCAAGCTGACCCTGAAGTTCATCTGCACCACCGGCAAGCTGCCCGTGCCCTGGCCCAC
CCTCGTGACCACCCTGACCTACGGCGTGCAGTGCTTCAGCCGCTACCCCGACCACATGAAGCAGCACGAC
TTCTTCAAGTCCGCCATGCCCGAAGGCTACGTCCAGGAGCGCACCATCTTCTTCAAGGACGACGGCAACT
ACAAGACCCGCGCCGAGGTGAAGTTCGAGGGCGACACCCTGGTGAACCGCATCGAGCTGAAGGGCATCGA
CTTCAAGGAGGACGGCAACATCCTGGGGCACAAGCTGGAGTACAACTACAACAGCCACAACGTCTATATC
ATGGCCGACAAGCAGAAGAACGGCATCAAGGTGAACTTCAAGATCCGCCACAACATCGAGGACGGCAGCG
TGCAGCTCGCCGACCACTACCAGCAGAACACCCCCATCGGCGACGGCCCCGTGCTGCTGCCCGACAACCA
CTACCTGAGCACCCAGTCCGCCCTGAGCAAAGACCCCAACGAGAAGCGCGATCACATGGTCCTGCTGGAG
TTCGTGACCGCCGCCGGGATCACTCTCGGCATGGACGAGCTGTACAAGTAATTTAAAGAATTCCGCCCCC
CCCCCCTCTCCCTCCCCCCCCCCTAACGTTACTGGCCGAAGCCGCTTGGAATAAGGCCGGTGTGCGTTTG
TCTATATGTTATTTTCCACCATATTGCCGTCTTTTGGCAATGTGAGGGCCCGGAAACCTGGCCCTGTCTT
CTTGACGAGCATTCCTAGGGGTCTTTCCCCTCTCGCCAAAGGAATGCAAGGTCTGTTGAATGTCGTGAAG
GAAGCAGTTCCTCTGGAAGCTTCTTGAAGACAAACAACGTCTGTAGCGACCCTTTGCAGGCAGCGGAACC
CCCCACCTGGCGACAGGTGCCTCTGCGGCCAAAAGCCACGTGTATAAGATACACCTGCAAAGGCGGCACA
ACCCCAGTGCCACGTTGTGAGTTGGATAGTTGTGGAAAGAGTCAAATGGCTCTCCTCAAGCGTATTCAAC
AAGGGGCTGAAGGATGCCCAGAAGGTACCCCATTGTATGGGATCTGATCTGGGGCCTCGGTGCACATGCT
TTACATGTGTTTAGTCGAGGTTAAAAAAACGTCTAGGCCCCCCGAACCACGGGGACGTGGTTTTCCTTTG
AAAAACACGATGATAAGCTTGCCACAACCATGGCTGAACAAGATGGATTGCACGCAGGTTCTCCGGCCGC
TTGGGTGGAGAGGCTATTCGGCTATGACTGGGCACAACAGACAATCGGCTGCTCTGATGCCGCCGTGTTC
CGGCTGTCAGCGCAGGGGCGCCCGGTTCTTTTTGTCAAGACCGACCTGTCCGGTGCCCTGAATGAACTGC
AGGACGAGGCAGCGCGGCTATCGTGGCTGGCCACGACGGGCGTTCCTTGCGCAGCTGTGCTCGACGTTGT
CACTGAAGCGGGAAGGGACTGGCTGCTATTGGGCGAAGTGCCGGGGCAGGATCTCCTGTCATCTCACCTT
GCTCCTGCCGAGAAAGTATCCATCATGGCTGATGCAATGCGGCGGCTGCATACGCTTGATCCGGCTACCT
GCCCATTCGACCACCAAGCGAAACATCGCATCGAGCGAGCACGTACTCGGATGGAAGCCGGTCTTGTCGA
TCAGGATGATCTGGACGAAGAGCATCAGGGGCTCGCGCCAGCCGAACTGTTCGCCAGGCTCAAGGCGCGC
ATGCCCGACGGCGAGGATCTCGTCGTGACCCATGGCGATGCCTGCTTGCCGAATATCATGGTGGAAAATG
GCCGCTTTTCTGGATTCATCGACTGTGGCCGGCTGGGTGTGGCGGACCGCTATCAGGACATAGCGTTGGC
TACCCGTGATATTGCTGAAGAGCTTGGCGGCGAATGGGCTGACCGCTTCCTCGTGCTTTACGGTATCGCC
GCTCCCGATTCGCAGCGCATCGCCTTCTATCGCCTTCTTGACGAGTTCTTCTGAGCGGGATCGGCTAGAG
TCGACCCGGACGGGACGCTCCTGCGCCTGATACAGAACGAATTGCTTGCAGGCATCTCATGAGTGTGTCT
TCCCGTTTTCCGCCTGAGGTCACTGCGTGGATGGAGCGCTGGCGCCTGCTGCGCGACGGCGAGCTGCTCA
CCACCCACTCGAGGGCTGCAGCGCTGCAGAGGCCGAGTGCAGAACTGCTCCAAAGGGACCTCAAGGCTTT
CCGAGGGACACTAGGCTGACTCCATCGAGCCAGTGTAGAGATAAGCTTATCGATGATCTAGAGCTCGCTG
ATCAGCCTCGACTGTGCCTTCTAGTTGCCAGCCATCTGTTGTTTGCCCCTCCCCCGTGCCTTCCTTGACC
CTGGAAGGTGCCACTCCCACTGTCCTTTCCTAATAAAATGAGGAAATTGCATCGCATTGTCTGAGTAGGT
GTCATTCTATTCTGGGGGGTGGGGTGGGGCAGGACAGCAAGGGGGAGGATTGGGAAGACAATAGCAGGCA
TGCTGGGGATGCGGTGGGCTCTATGGCTTCTGAGGCGGAAAGAACCTGCAGCCCAAGCTTGGCGTAATCA
TGGTCATAGCTGTTTCCTGTGTGAAATTGTTATCCGCTCACAATTCCACACAACATACGAGCCGGAAGCA
TAAAGTGTAAAGCCTGGGGTGCCTAATGAGTGAGCTAACTCACATTAATTGCGTTGCGCTCACTGCCCGC
TTTCCAGTCGGGAAACCTGTCGTGCCAGCGGATCCCATAGTGACTGGATATGTTGTGTTTTACAGTATTA
TGTAGTCTGTTTTTTATGCAAAATCTAATTTAATATATTGATATTTATATCATTTTACGTTTCTCGTTCA
GCTTTTTTGTACAAACTTGTGCTAGCATTCTAGTTGATATCTATAACAAGAAAATATATATATAATAAGT
TATCACGTAAGTAGAACATGAAATAACAATATAATTATCGTATGAGTTAAATCTTAAAAGTCACGTAAAA
GATAATCATGCGTCATTTTGACTCACGCGGTCGTTATAGTTCAAAATCAGTGACACTTACCGCATTGACA
AGCACGCCTCACGGGAGCTCCAAGCGGCGACTGAGATGTCCTAAATGCACAGCGACGGATTCGCGCTATT
TAGAAAGAGAGAGCAATATTTCAAGAATGCATGCGTCAATTTTACGCAGACTATCTTTCTAGGGTTAATC
TAGAATGGCGCGCCCCAATTCGCCCTATAGTGAGTCGTATTACGCGCGCTCACTGGCCGTCGTTTTACAA
CGTCGTGACTGGGAAAACCCTGGCGTTACCCAACTTAATCGCCTTGCAGCACATCCCCCTTTCGCCAGCT
GGCGTAATAGCGAAGAGGCCCGCACCGATCGCCCTTCCCAACAGTTGCGCAGCCTGAATGGCGAATGGG
[124 nt withheld, positions 16030-16153]
C
[91 nt withheld, positions 16155-16245]
A
[49 nt withheld, positions 16247-16295]
CCTTTGACGTTGGAGTCCACGTTCTTT
[37 nt withheld, positions 16323-16359]
ACCCTATCTCGGTCTATTCTTTTGATTTATAAGGGATTTTGCCGATTTCGGCCTATTGGTTAAAAAATGA
GCTGATTTAACAAAAATTTAACGCGAATTTTAACAAAATATTAACGCTTACAATTTAG
Features (pLannotate 1.2.2; 35 found; start..end, strand, type, name):
     24..128     +  promoter       AmpR promoter: bla
    129..989     +  CDS            AmpR: β-lactamase; bla; confers resistance to ampicillin, carbenicillin, and related antibiotics
   1160..1748    +  rep_origin     ori: high-copy-number ColE1/pMB1/pBR322/pUC origin of replication
   1931..2023    +  CDS            lacI (fragment): lac repressor; lacI; The lac repressor binds to the lac operator to inhibit transcription in E. coli. This inhibition can be relieved by adding lactose or isopropyl-β-D-thiogalactopyranoside (IPTG).
   2036..2057    +  protein_bind   CAP binding site: CAP binding activates transcription in the presence of cAMP. E. coli catabolite activator protein
   2072..2102    +  promoter       lac promoter: promoter for the E. coli lac operon
   2106..2128    +  protein_bind   lac operator (fragment): The lac repressor binds to the lac operator to inhibit transcription in E. coli. This inhibition can be relieved by adding lactose or isopropyl-β-D-thiogalactopyranoside (IPTG). lac repressor encoded by lacI
   2171..2189    +  promoter       T3 promoter: promoter for bacteriophage T3 RNA polymerase
   2540..2843    +  enhancer       CMV enhancer: human cytomegalovirus immediate early enhancer
   2845..3122    +  promoter       chicken β-actin promoter: No description available
   3123..4139    +  intron         chimeric intron: chimera between introns from chicken β-actin and rabbit β-globin
   4206..4681    +  CDS            ecDHFR (fragment): E. coli dihydrofolate reductase; folA
   4707..4734    +  CDS            3xHA (fragment): three tandem HA epitope tags
   4767..8867    +  CDS            Cas9: Cas9 (Csn1) endonuclease from the Streptococcus pyogenes Type II CRISPR/Cas system generates RNA-guided double strand breaks in DNA
   8928..9038    +  CDS            VP48: 3 tandem repeats of the minimal activation domain of herpes simplex virus VP16 (Cheng et al., 2013)
   9090..9200    +  CDS            VP48: 3 tandem repeats of the minimal activation domain of herpes simplex virus VP16 (Cheng et al., 2013)
   9252..9362    +  CDS            VP48: 3 tandem repeats of the minimal activation domain of herpes simplex virus VP16 (Cheng et al., 2013)
   9414..9524    +  CDS            VP48: 3 tandem repeats of the minimal activation domain of herpes simplex virus VP16 (Cheng et al., 2013)
   9573..11423   +  CDS            p300 core: catalytic histone acetyltransferase core of the human E1A-associated protein p300 (Delvecchio et al., 2013); EP300
  11460..12002   +  CDS            Rela (fragment): TF65_MOUSE - Also known as Nfkb3. Experimental evidence at protein level: Swiss-Prot protein existence level 1. NF-kappa-B is a pleiotropic transcription factor present in almost all cell types and is the endpoint of a series of signal transduction events that are initiated by a vast array of stimuli related to many biological processes such as inflammation, immunity, differentiation, cell growth, tumorigenesis and apoptosis. NF-kappa-B is a homo- or heterodimeric complex formed by the Rel-like domain- containing proteins RELA/p65, RELB, NFKB1/p105, NFKB1/p50, REL and NFKB2/p52. The heterodime
  12027..12398   +  CDS            HSF1: C-terminal activation domain from the human heat shock transcription factor HSF1
  12492..13211   +  CDS            EGFP: the original enhanced GFP (Yang et al., 1996) mammalian codon-optimized
  13344..13806   +  misc_feature   IRES: internal ribosome entry site (IRES) of the encephalomyocarditis virus (EMCV)
  13825..14614   +  CDS            NeoR/KanR (fragment): aminoglycoside phosphotransferase from Tn5; aph(3')-II (or nptII); confers resistance to neomycin, kanamycin, and G418 (Geneticin®)
  14621..14689   +  CDS            ble (fragment): BLE_KLEPN - Experimental evidence at protein level: Swiss-Prot protein existence level 1. Binding protein with a strong affinity to the bleomycin family of antibiotics. Binds to CL990; an antimitotic-antibiotic compound. From Klebsiella pneumoniae.
  14785..14856   +  CDS            Mos (fragment): MOS_MOUSE - Experimental evidence at transcript level: Swiss-Prot protein existence level 2. From Mus musculus (Mouse).
  14922..15146   +  polyA_signal   bGH poly(A) signal: bovine growth hormone polyadenylation signal
  15215..15237   -  protein_bind   lac operator (fragment): The lac repressor binds to the lac operator to inhibit transcription in E. coli. This inhibition can be relieved by adding lactose or isopropyl-β-D-thiogalactopyranoside (IPTG). lac repressor encoded by lacI
  15241..15271   -  promoter       lac promoter: promoter for the E. coli lac operon
  15286..15307   -  protein_bind   CAP binding site: CAP binding activates transcription in the presence of cAMP. E. coli catabolite activator protein
  15320..15359   -  CDS            lacI (fragment): lac repressor; lacI; The lac repressor binds to the lac operator to inhibit transcription in E. coli. This inhibition can be relieved by adding lactose or isopropyl-β-D-thiogalactopyranoside (IPTG).
  15366..15490   -  protein_bind   attR1: mutant version of attR; recombination site for the Gateway® LR reaction LR Clonase™
  15844..15862   -  promoter       T7 promoter: promoter for bacteriophage T7 RNA polymerase
  15870..16025   +  CDS            lacZα (fragment): LacZα fragment of β-galactosidase; lacZ fragment
  16030..16458   +  rep_origin     f1 ori (sequence partly withheld): f1 bacteriophage origin of replication; arrow indicates direction of (+) strand synthesis
