>Addgene plasmid #102888 | PB-CAG-DDdCas9VPPH-T2A-GFP-IRES-Neo | addgene full sequence | sequence record 262466 | Addgene NGS Result
GTGGCACTTTTCGGGGAAATGTGCGCGGAACCCCTATTTGTTTATTTTTCTAAATACATTCAAATATGTA
TCCGCTCATGAGACAATAACCCTGATAAATGCTTCAATAATATTGAAAAAGGAAGAGTATGAGTATTCAA
CATTTCCGTGTCGCCCTTATTCCCTTTTTTGCGGCATTTTGCCTTCCTGTTTTTGCTCACCCAGAAACGC
TGGTGAAAGTAAAAGATGCTGAAGATCAGTTGGGTGCACGAGTGGGTTACATCGAACTGGATCTCAACAG
CGGTAAGATCCTTGAGAGTTTTCGCCCCGAAGAACGTTTTCCAATGATGAGCACTTTTAAAGTTCTGCTA
TGTGGCGCGGTATTATCCCGTATTGACGCCGGGCAAGAGCAACTCGGTCGCCGCATACACTATTCTCAGA
ATGACTTGGTTGAGTACTCACCAGTCACAGAAAAGCATCTTACGGATGGCATGACAGTAAGAGAATTATG
CAGTGCTGCCATAACCATGAGTGATAACACTGCGGCCAACTTACTTCTGACAACGATCGGAGGACCGAAG
GAGCTAACCGCTTTTTTGCACAACATGGGGGATCATGTAACTCGCCTTGATCGTTGGGAACCGGAGCTGA
ATGAAGCCATACCAAACGACGAGCGTGACACCACGATGCCTGTAGCAATGGCAACAACGTTGCGCAAACT
ATTAACTGGCGAACTACTTACTCTAGCTTCCCGGCAACAATTAATAGACTGGATGGAGGCGGATAAAGTT
GCAGGACCACTTCTGCGCTCGGCCCTTCCGGCTGGCTGGTTTATTGCTGATAAATCTGGAGCCGGTGAGC
GTGGGTCTCGCGGTATCATTGCAGCACTGGGGCCAGATGGTAAGCCCTCCCGTATCGTAGTTATCTACAC
GACGGGGAGTCAGGCAACTATGGATGAACGAAATAGACAGATCGCTGAGATAGGTGCCTCACTGATTAAG
CATTGGTAACTGTCAGACCAAGTTTACTCATATATACTTTAGATTGATTTAAAACTTCATTTTTAATTTA
AAAGGATCTAGGTGAAGATCCTTTTTGATAATCTCATGACCAAAATCCCTTAACGTGAGTTTTCGTTCCA
CTGAGCGTCAGACCCCGTAGAAAAGATCAAAGGATCTTCTTGAGATCCTTTTTTTCTGCGCGTAATCTGC
TGCTTGCAAACAAAAAAACCACCGCTACCAGCGGTGGTTTGTTTGCCGGATCAAGAGCTACCAACTCTTT
TTCCGAAGGTAACTGGCTTCAGCAGAGCGCAGATACCAAATACTGTTCTTCTAGTGTAGCCGTAGTTAGG
CCACCACTTCAAGAACTCTGTAGCACCGCCTACATACCTCGCTCTGCTAATCCTGTTACCAGTGGCTGCT
GCCAGTGGCGATAAGTCGTGTCTTACCGGGTTGGACTCAAGACGATAGTTACCGGATAAGGCGCAGCGGT
CGGGCTGAACGGGGGGTTCGTGCACACAGCCCAGCTTGGAGCGAACGACCTACACCGAACTGAGATACCT
ACAGCGTGAGCTATGAGAAAGCGCCACGCTTCCCGAAGGGAGAAAGGCGGACAGGTATCCGGTAAGCGGC
AGGGTCGGAACAGGAGAGCGCACGAGGGAGCTTCCAGGGGGAAACGCCTGGTATCTTTATAGTCCTGTCG
GGTTTCGCCACCTCTGACTTGAGCGTCGATTTTTGTGATGCTCGTCAGGGGGGCGGAGCCTATGGAAAAA
CGCCAGCAACGCGGCCTTTTTACGGTTCCTGGCCTTTTGCTGGCCTTTTGCTCACATGTTCTTTCCTGCG
TTATCCCCTGATTCTGTGGATAACCGTATTACCGCCTTTGAGTGAGCTGATACCGCTCGCCGCAGCCGAA
CGACCGAGCGCAGCGAGTCAGTGAGCGAGGAAGCGGAAGAGCGCCCAATACGCAAACCGCCTCTCCCCGC
GCGTTGGCCGATTCATTAATGCAGCTGGCACGACAGGTTTCCCGACTGGAAAGCGGGCAGTGAGCGCAAC
GCAATTAATGTGAGTTAGCTCACTCATTAGGCACCCCAGGCTTTACACTTTATGCTTCCGGCTCGTATGT
TGTGTGGAATTGTGAGCGGATAACAATTTCACACAGGAAACAGCTATGACCATGATTACGCCAAGCGCGC
AATTAACCCTCACTAAAGGGAACAAAAGCTGGATTAATTAAGCGGCCGCATACGCGTATACTAGATTAAC
CCTAGAAAGATAATCATATTGTGACGTACGTTAAAGATAATCATGCGTAAAATTGACGCATGTGTTTTAT
CGGTCTGTATATCGAGGTTTATTTATTAATTTGAATAGATATTAAGTTTTATTATATTTACACTTACATA
CTAATAATAAATTCAACAAACAATTTATTTATGTTTATTTATTTATTAAAAAAAAACAAAAACTCAAAAT
TTCTTCTATAAAGTAACAAAACTTTTAACTAGTTATTAATAGTAATCAATTACGGGGTCATTAGTTCATA
GCCCATATATGGAGTTCCGCGTTACATAACTTACGGTAAATGGCCCGCCTGGCTGACCGCCCAACGACCC
CCGCCCATTGACGTCAATAATGACGTATGTTCCCATAGTAACGCCAATAGGGACTTTCCATTGACGTCAA
TGGGTGGAGTATTTACGGTAAACTGCCCACTTGGCAGTACATCAAGTGTATCATATGCCAAGTACGCCCC
CTATTGACGTCAATGACGGTAAATGGCCCGCCTGGCATTATGCCCAGTACATGACCTTATGGGACTTTCC
TACTTGGCAGTACATCTACGTATTAGTCATCGCTATTACCATGGTCGAGGTGAGCCCCACGTTCTGCTTC
ACTCTCCCCATCTCCCCCCCCTCCCCACCCCCAATTTTGTATTTATTTATTTTTTAATTATTTTGTGCAG
CGATGGGGGCGGGGGGGGGGGGGGGGCGCGCGCCRGGSGGGGSGGGGSGGGGSGGGGGGSGGGGSGGGGS
GRGGSGGRGAGGKGCGGCGGCAGCCAATCAGAGCGGCGCGCTCCGAAAGTTTCCTTTTATGGCGAGGCGG
CGGCGGCGGCGGCCCTATAAAAAGCGAAGCGCGCGGCGGGCGGGAGTCGCTGCGCGCTGCCTTCGCCCCG
TGCCCCGCTCCGCCGCCGCCTCGCGCCGCCCGCCCCGGCTCTGACTGACCGCGTTACTCCCACAGGTGAG
CGGGCGGGACGGCCCTTCTCCTCCGGGCTGTAATTAGCGCTTGGTTTAATGACGGCTTGTTTCTTTTCTG
TGGCTGCGTGAAAGCCTTGAGGGGCTCCGGGAGGGCCCTTTGTGCGGGGGGAGCGGCTCGGGGGGTGCGT
GCGTGTGTGTGTGCGTGGGGAGCGCCGCGTGCGGCTCCGCGCTGCCCGGCGGCTGTGAGCGCTGCGGGCG
CGGCGCGGGGCTTTGTGCGCTCCGCAGTGTGCGCGAGGGGAGCGCGGCCGGGGGCGGTGCCCCGCGGTGC
GGGGGGGGCTGCGAGGGGAACAAAGGCTGCGTGCGGGGTGTGTGCGTGGGGGGGTGAGCAGGGGGTGTGG
GCGCGTCGGTCGGGCTGCAACCCCCCCTGCACCCCCCTCCCCGAGTTGCTGAGCACGGCCCGGCTTCGGG
TGCGGGGCTCCGTACGGGGCGTGGCGCGGGGCTCGCCGTGCCGGGCGGGGGGTGGCGGCAGGTGGGGGTG
CCGGGCGGGGCGGGGCCGCCTCGGGCCGGGGRGGGCTCGGGGGAGGGGCGCGGCGGCCCCCGGAGCGCCG
GCGGCTGTCGAGGCGCGGCGAGCCGCAGCCATTGCCTTTTATGGTAATCGTGCGAGAGGGCGCAGGGACT
TCCTTTGTCCCAAATCTGTGCGGAGCCGAAATCTGGGAGGCGCCGCCGCACCCCCTCTAGCGGGCGCGGG
GCGAAGCGGTGCGGCGCCGGCAGGAAGGAAATGGGCGGGGAGGGCCTTCGTGCGTCGCCGCGCCGCCGTC
CCCTTCTCCCTCTCCAGCCTCGGGGCTGTCCGCGGGGGGACGGCTGCCTTCGGGGGGGACGGGGCAGGGC
GGGGTTCGGCTTCTGGCGTGTGACCGGCGGCTCTAGAGCCTCTGCTAACCATGTTCATGCCTTCTTCTTT
TTCCTACAGCTCCTGGGCAACGTGCTGGTTATTGTGCTGTCTCATCATTTTGGCAAAGAATTGGGATCCG
CCACCATGATCAGTCTGATTGCGGCGTTAGCGGTAGATTACGTTATCGGCATGGAAAACGCCATGCCGTG
GAACCTGCCTGCCGATCTCGCCTGGTTTAAACGCAACACCTTAAATAAACCCGTGATTATGGGCCGCCAT
ACCTGGGAATCAATCGGTCGTCCGTTGCCAGGACGCAAAAATATTATCCTCAGCAGTCAACCGAGTACGG
ACGATCGCGTAACGTGGGTGAAGTCGGTGGATGAAGCCATCGCGGCGTGTGGTGACGTACCAGAAATCAT
GGTGATTGGCGGCGGTCGCGTTATTGAACAGTTCTTGCCAAAAGCGCAAAAACTGTATCTGACGCATATC
GACGCAGAAGTGGAAGGCGACACCCATTTCCCGGATTACGAGCCGGATGACTGGGAATCGGTATTCAGCG
AATTCCACGATGCTGATGCGCAGAACTCTCACAGCTATTGCTTTGAGATTCTGGAGCGGCGAGGCTCCGG
AACCGGTGCCACCATGTACCCATACGATGTTCCAGATTACGCTTCGCCGAAGAAAAAGCGCAAGGTCGAA
GCGTCCGACAAGAAGTACAGCATCGGCCTGGCCATCGGCACCAACTCTGTGGGCTGGGCCGTGATCACCG
ACGAGTACAAGGTGCCCAGCAAGAAATTCAAGGTGCTGGGCAACACCGACCGGCACAGCATCAAGAAGAA
CCTGATCGGAGCCCTGCTGTTCGACAGCGGCGAAACAGCCGAGGCCACCCGGCTGAAGAGAACCGCCAGA
AGAAGATACACCAGACGGAAGAACCGGATCTGCTATCTGCAAGAGATCTTCAGCAACGAGATGGCCAAGG
TGGACGACAGCTTCTTCCACAGACTGGAAGAGTCCTTCCTGGTGGAAGAGGATAAGAAGCACGAGCGGCA
CCCCATCTTCGGCAACATCGTGGACGAGGTGGCCTACCACGAGAAGTACCCCACCATCTACCACCTGAGA
AAGAAACTGGTGGACAGCACCGACAAGGCCGACCTGCGGCTGATCTATCTGGCCCTGGCCCACATGATCA
AGTTCCGGGGCCACTTCCTGATCGAGGGCGACCTGAACCCCGACAACAGCGACGTGGACAAGCTGTTCAT
CCAGCTGGTGCAGACCTACAACCAGCTGTTCGAGGAAAACCCCATCAACGCCAGCGGCGTGGACGCCAAG
GCCATCCTGTCTGCCAGACTGAGCAAGAGCAGACGGCTGGAAAATCTGATCGCCCAGCTGCCCGGCGAGA
AGAAGAATGGCCTGTTCGGCAACCTGATTGCCCTGAGCCTGGGCCTGACCCCCAACTTCAAGAGCAACTT
CGACCTGGCCGAGGATGCCAAACTGCAGCTGAGCAAGGACACCTACGACGACGACCTGGACAACCTGCTG
GCCCAGATCGGCGACCAGTACGCCGACCTGTTTCTGGCCGCCAAGAACCTGTCCGACGCCATCCTGCTGA
GCGACATCCTGAGAGTGAACACCGAGATCACCAAGGCCCCCCTGAGCGCCTCTATGATCAAGAGATACGA
CGAGCACCACCAGGACCTGACCCTGCTGAAAGCTCTCGTGCGGCAGCAGCTGCCTGAGAAGTACAAAGAG
ATTTTCTTCGACCAGAGCAAGAACGGCTACGCCGGCTACATTGACGGCGGAGCCAGCCAGGAAGAGTTCT
ACAAGTTCATCAAGCCCATCCTGGAAAAGATGGACGGCACCGAGGAACTGCTCGTGAAGCTGAACAGAGA
GGACCTGCTGCGGAAGCAGCGGACCTTCGACAACGGCAGCATCCCCCACCAGATCCACCTGGGAGAGCTG
CACGCCATTCTGCGGCGGCAGGAAGATTTTTACCCATTCCTGAAGGACAACCGGGAAAAGATCGAGAAGA
TCCTGACCTTCCGCATCCCCTACTACGTGGGCCCTCTGGCCAGGGGAAACAGCAGATTCGCCTGGATGAC
CAGAAAGAGCGAGGAAACCATCACCCCCTGGAACTTCGAGGAAGTGGTGGACAAGGGCGCTTCCGCCCAG
AGCTTCATCGAGCGGATGACCAACTTCGATAAGAACCTGCCCAACGAGAAGGTGCTGCCCAAGCACAGCC
TGCTGTACGAGTACTTCACCGTGTATAACGAGCTGACCAAAGTGAAATACGTGACCGAGGGAATGAGAAA
GCCCGCCTTCCTGAGCGGCGAGCAGAAAAAGGCCATCGTGGACCTGCTGTTCAAGACCAACCGGAAAGTG
ACCGTGAAGCAGCTGAAAGAGGACTACTTCAAGAAAATCGAGTGCTTCGACTCCGTGGAAATCTCCGGCG
TGGAAGATCGGTTCAACGCCTCCCTGGGCACATACCACGATCTGCTGAAAATTATCAAGGACAAGGACTT
CCTGGACAATGAGGAAAACGAGGACATTCTGGAAGATATCGTGCTGACCCTGACACTGTTTGAGGACAGA
GAGATGATCGAGGAACGGCTGAAAACCTATGCCCACCTGTTCGACGACAAAGTGATGAAGCAGCTGAAGC
GGCGGAGATACACCGGCTGGGGCAGGCTGAGCCGGAAGCTGATCAACGGCATCCGGGACAAGCAGTCCGG
CAAGACAATCCTGGATTTCCTGAAGTCCGACGGCTTCGCCAACAGAAACTTCATGCAGCTGATCCACGAC
GACAGCCTGACCTTTAAAGAGGACATCCAGAAAGCCCAGGTGTCCGGCCAGGGCGATAGCCTGCACGAGC
ACATTGCCAATCTGGCCGGCAGCCCCGCCATTAAGAAGGGCATCCTGCAGACAGTGAAGGTGGTGGACGA
GCTCGTGAAAGTGATGGGCCGGCACAAGCCCGAGAACATCGTGATCGAAATGGCCAGAGAGAACCAGACC
ACCCAGAAGGGACAGAAGAACAGCCGCGAGAGAATGAAGCGGATCGAAGAGGGCATCAAAGAGCTGGGCA
GCCAGATCCTGAAAGAACACCCCGTGGAAAACACCCAGCTGCAGAACGAGAAGCTGTACCTGTACTACCT
GCAGAATGGGCGGGATATGTACGTGGACCAGGAACTGGACATCAACCGGCTGTCCGACTACGATGTCGAC
GCCATCGTGCCTCAGAGCTTTCTGAAGGACGACTCCATCGACAACAAGGTGCTGACCAGAAGCGACAAGA
ACCGGGGCAAGAGCGACAACGTGCCCTCCGAAGAGGTCGTGAAGAAGATGAAGAACTACTGGCGGCAGCT
GCTGAACGCCAAGCTGATTACCCAGAGAAAGTTCGACAATCTGACCAAGGCCGAGAGAGGCGGCCTGAGC
GAACTGGATAAGGCCGGCTTCATCAAGAGACAGCTGGTGGAAACCCGGCAGATCACAAAGCACGTGGCAC
AGATCCTGGACTCCCGGATGAACACTAAGTACGACGAGAATGACAAGCTGATCCGGGAAGTGAAAGTGAT
CACCCTGAAGTCCAAGCTGGTGTCCGATTTCCGGAAGGATTTCCAGTTTTACAAAGTGCGCGAGATCAAC
AACTACCACCACGCCCACGACGCCTACCTGAACGCCGTCGTGGGAACCGCCCTGATCAAAAAGTACCCTA
AGCTGGAAAGCGAGTTCGTGTACGGCGACTACAAGGTGTACGACGTGCGGAAGATGATCGCCAAGAGCGA
GCAGGAAATCGGCAAGGCTACCGCCAAGTACTTCTTCTACAGCAACATCATGAACTTTTTCAAGACCGAG
ATTACCCTGGCCAACGGCGAGATCCGGAAGCGGCCTCTGATCGAGACAAACGGCGAAACCGGGGAGATCG
TGTGGGATAAGGGCCGGGATTTTGCCACCGTGCGGAAAGTGCTGAGCATGCCCCAAGTGAATATCGTGAA
AAAGACCGAGGTGCAGACAGGCGGCTTCAGCAAAGAGTCTATCCTGCCCAAGAGGAACAGCGATAAGCTG
ATCGCCAGAAAGAAGGACTGGGACCCTAAGAAGTACGGCGGCTTCGACAGCCCCACCGTGGCCTATTCTG
TGCTGGTGGTGGCCAAAGTGGAAAAGGGCAAGTCCAAGAAACTGAAGAGTGTGAAAGAGCTGCTGGGGAT
CACCATCATGGAAAGAAGCAGCTTCGAGAAGAATCCCATCGACTTTCTGGAAGCCAAGGGCTACAAAGAA
GTGAAAAAGGACCTGATCATCAAGCTGCCTAAGTACTCCCTGTTCGAGCTGGAAAACGGCCGGAAGAGAA
TGCTGGCCTCTGCCGGCGAACTGCAGAAGGGAAACGAACTGGCCCTGCCCTCCAAATATGTGAACTTCCT
GTACCTGGCCAGCCACTATGAGAAGCTGAAGGGCTCCCCCGAGGATAATGAGCAGAAACAGCTGTTTGTG
GAACAGCACAAGCACTACCTGGACGAGATCATCGAGCAGATCAGCGAGTTCTCCAAGAGAGTGATCCTGG
CCGACGCTAATCTGGACAAAGTGCTGTCCGCCTACAACAAGCACCGGGATAAGCCCATCAGAGAGCAGGC
CGAGAATATCATCCACCTGTTTACCCTGACCAATCTGGGAGCCCCTGCCGCCTTCAAGTACTTTGACACC
ACCATCGACCGGAAGAGGTACACCAGCACCAAAGAGGTGCTGGACGCCACCCTGATCCACCAGAGCATCA
CCGGCCTGTACGAGACACGGATCGACCTGTCTCAGCTGGGAGGCGACAGCCCCAAGAAGAAGAGAAAGGT
GGAGGCCAGCCTCGAGTGCGAAAGCGGCGGGCCGGCCGACGCCCTTGACGATTTTGACTTAGACATGCTC
CCAGCCGATGCCCTTGACGACTTTGACCTTGATATGCTGCCTGCTGACGCTCTTGACGATTTTGACCTTG
ACATGCTCCCCGGGTCACTACCCAGCGCTAGCGTCGAGTGCGAAAGCGGCGGGCCGGCCGACGCCCTTGA
CGATTTTGACTTAGACATGCTCCCAGCCGATGCCCTTGACGACTTTGACCTTGATATGCTGCCTGCTGAC
GCTCTTGACGATTTTGACCTTGACATGCTCCCCGGGTCACTACCCAGCGCTAGCGTCGAGTGCGAAAGCG
GCGGGCCGGCCGACGCCCTTGACGATTTTGACTTAGACATGCTCCCAGCCGATGCCCTTGACGACTTTGA
CCTTGATATGCTGCCTGCTGACGCTCTTGACGATTTTGACCTTGACATGCTCCCCGGGTCACTACCCAGC
GCTAGCGTCGAGTGCGAAAGCGGCGGGCCGGCCGACGCCCTTGACGATTTTGACTTAGACATGCTCCCAG
CCGATGCCCTTGACGACTTTGACCTTGATATGCTGCCTGCTGACGCTCTTGACGATTTTGACCTTGACAT
GCTCCCCGGGTCACTACCCAGCGCTAGCGTCGAGTTCGAAGGCAGCGGCGGGATTTTCAAACCAGAAGAA
CTACGACAGGCACTGATGCCAACTTTGGAGGCACTTTACCGTCAGGATCCAGAATCCCTTCCCTTTCGTC
AACCTGTGGACCCTCAGCTTTTAGGAATCCCTGATTACTTTGATATTGTGAAGAGCCCCATGGATCTTTC
TACCATTAAGAGGAAGTTAGACACTGGACAGTATCAGGAGCCCTGGCAGTATGTCGATGATATTTGGCTT
ATGTTCAATAATGCCTGGTTATATAACCGGAAAACATCACGGGTATACAAATACTGCTCCAAGCTCTCTG
AGGTCTTTGAACAAGAAATTGACCCAGTGATGCAAAGCCTTGGATACTGTTGTGGCAGAAAGTTGGAGTT
CTCTCCACAGACACTGTGTTGCTACGGCAAACAGTTGTGCACAATACCTCGTGATGCCACTTATTACAGT
TACCAGAACAGGTATCATTTCTGTGAGAAGTGTTTCAATGAGATCCAAGGGGAGAGCGTTTCTTTGGGGG
ATGACCCTTCCCAGCCTCAAACTACAATAAATAAAGAACAATTTTCCAAGAGAAAAAATGACACACTGGA
TCCTGAACTGTTTGTTGAATGTACAGAGTGCGGAAGAAAGATGCATCAGATCTGTGTCCTTCACCATGAG
ATCATCTGGCCTGCTGGATTCGTCTGTGATGGCTGTTTAAAGAAAAGTGCACGAACTAGGAAAGAAAATA
AGTTTTCTGCTAAAAGGTTGCCATCTACCAGACTTGGCACCTTTCTAGAGAATCGTGTGAATGACTTTCT
GAGGCGACAGAATCACCCTGAGTCAGGAGAGGTCACTGTTAGAGTAGTTCATGCTTCTGACAAAACCGTG
GAAGTAAAACCAGGCATGAAAGCAAGGTTTGTGGACAGTGGAGAGATGGCAGAATCCTTTCCATACCGAA
CCAAAGCCCTCTTTGCCTTTGAAGAAATTGATGGTGTTGACCTGTGCTTCTTTGGCATGCATGTTCAAGA
GTATGGCTCTGACTGCCCTCCACCCAACCAGAGGAGAGTATACATATCTTACCTCGATAGTGTTCATTTC
TTCCGTCCTAAATGCTTGAGGACTGCAGTCTATCATGAAATCCTAATTGGATATTTAGAATATGTCAAGA
AATTAGGTTACACAACAGGGCATATTTGGGCATGTCCACCAAGTGAGGGAGATGATTATATCTTCCATTG
CCATCCTCCTGACCAGAAGATACCCAAGCCCAAGCGACTGCAGGAATGGTACAAAAAAATGCTTGACAAG
GCTGTATCAGAGCGTATTGTCCATGACTACAAGGATATTTTTAAACAAGCTACTGAAGATAGATTAACAA
GTGCAAAGGAATTGCCTTATTTCGAGGGTGATTTCTGGCCCAATGTTCTGGAAGAAAGCATTAAGGAACT
GGAACAGGAGGAAGAAGAGAGAAAACGAGAGGAAAACACCAGCAATGAAAGCACAGATGTGACCAAGGGA
GACAGCAAAAATGCTAAAAAGAAGAATAATAAGAAAACCAGCAAAAATAAGAGCAGCCTGAGTAGGGGCA
ACAAGAAGAAACCCGGGATGCCCAATGTATCTAACGACCTCTCACAGAAACTATATGCCACCATGGAGAA
GCATAAAGAGGTCTTCTTTGTGATCCGCCTCATTGCTGGCCCTGCTGCCAACTCCCTGCCTCCCATTGTT
GATCCTGATCCTCTCATCCCCTGCGATCTGATGGATGGTCGGGATGCGTTTCTCACGCTGGCAAGGGACA
AGCACCTGGAGTTCTCTTCACTCCGAAGAGCCCAGTGGTCCACCATGTGCATGCTGGTGGAGCTGCACAC
GCAGAGCCAGGACGTCGACACTAGCGTCGAGTTCGAAGGCAGCGGCGGGCCTTCAGGGCAGATCAGCAAC
CAGGCCCTGGCTCTGGCCCCTAGCTCCGCTCCAGTGCTGGCCCAGACTATGGTGCCCTCTAGTGCTATGG
TGCCTCTGGCCCAGCCACCTGCTCCAGCCCCTGTGCTGACCCCAGGACCACCCCAGTCACTGAGCGCTCC
AGTGCCCAAGTCTACACAGGCCGGCGAGGGGACTCTGAGTGAAGCTCTGCTGCACCTGCAGTTCGACGCT
GATGAGGACCTGGGAGCTCTGCTGGGGAACAGCACCGATCCCGGAGTGTTCACAGATCTGGCCTCCGTGG
ACAACTCTGAGTTTCAGCAGCTGCTGAATCAGGGCGTGTCCATGTCTCATAGTACAGCCGAACCAATGCT
GATGGAGTACCCCGAAGCCATTACCCGGCTGGTGACCAGCAGCCAGCGGCCCCCCGACCCCGCTCCAACT
CCCCTGGGAACCAGCGGCCTGCCTAATGGGCTGTCCGGAGATGAAGACTTCTCAAGCATCGCTGATATGG
ACTTTAGTGCCCTGCTGTCACAGATTTCCTCTAGTGGGCAGGGAGGAGGTGGAAGCGGCTTCAGCGTGGA
CACCAGTGCCCTGCTGGACCTGTTCAGCCCCTCGGTGACCGTGCCCGACATGAGCCTGCCTGACCTTGAC
AGCAGCCTGGCCAGTATCCAAGAGCTCCTGTCTCCCCAGGAGCCCCCCAGGCCTCCCGAGGCAGAGAACA
GCAGCCCGGATTCAGGGAAGCAGCTGGTGCACTACACAGCGCAGCCGCTGTTCCTGCTGGACCCCGGCTC
CGTGGACACCGGGAGCAACGACCTGCCGGTGCTGTTTGAGCTGGGAGAGGGCTCCTACTTCTCCGAAGGG
GACGGCTTCGCCGAGGACCCCACCATCTCCCTGCTGACAGGCTCGGAGCCTCCCAAAGCCAAGGACCCCA
CTGTCTCCTCTAGAGTCGACACTAGCGTCGACGGCTCCGGAGAGGGCAGAGGAAGTCTGCTAACATGCGG
TGACGTCGAGGAGAATCCTGGCCCAATCGATATGGTGAGCAAGGGCGAGGAGCTGTTCACCGGGGTGGTG
CCCATCCTGGTCGAGCTGGACGGCGACGTAAACGGCCACAAGTTCAGCGTGTCCGGCGAGGGCGAGGGCG
ATGCCACCTACGGCAAGCTGACCCTGAAGTTCATCTGCACCACCGGCAAGCTGCCCGTGCCCTGGCCCAC
CCTCGTGACCACCCTGACCTACGGCGTGCAGTGCTTCAGCCGCTACCCCGACCACATGAAGCAGCACGAC
TTCTTCAAGTCCGCCATGCCCGAAGGCTACGTCCAGGAGCGCACCATCTTCTTCAAGGACGACGGCAACT
ACAAGACCCGCGCCGAGGTGAAGTTCGAGGGCGACACCCTGGTGAACCGCATCGAGCTGAAGGGCATCGA
CTTCAAGGAGGACGGCAACATCCTGGGGCACAAGCTGGAGTACAACTACAACAGCCACAACGTCTATATC
ATGGCCGACAAGCAGAAGAACGGCATCAAGGTGAACTTCAAGATCCGCCACAACATCGAGGACGGCAGCG
TGCAGCTCGCCGACCACTACCAGCAGAACACCCCCATCGGCGACGGCCCCGTGCTGCTGCCCGACAACCA
CTACCTGAGCACCCAGTCCGCCCTGAGCAAAGACCCCAACGAGAAGCGCGATCACATGGTCCTGCTGGAG
TTCGTGACCGCCGCCGGGATCACTCTCGGCATGGACGAGCTGTACAAGTAATTTAAAGAATTCCGCCCCC
CCCCCCTCTCCCTCCCCCCCCCCTAACGTTACTGGCCGAAGCCGCTTGGAATAAGGCCGGTGTGCGTTTG
TCTATATGTTATTTTCCACCATATTGCCGTCTTTTGGCAATGTGAGGGCCCGGAAACCTGGCCCTGTCTT
CTTGACGAGCATTCCTAGGGGTCTTTCCCCTCTCGCCAAAGGAATGCAAGGTCTGTTGAATGTCGTGAAG
GAAGCAGTTCCTCTGGAAGCTTCTTGAAGACAAACAACGTCTGTAGCGACCCTTTGCAGGCAGCGGAACC
CCCCACCTGGCGACAGGTGCCTCTGCGGCCAAAAGCCACGTGTATAAGATACACCTGCAAAGGCGGCACA
ACCCCAGTGCCACGTTGTGAGTTGGATAGTTGTGGAAAGAGTCAAATGGCTCTCCTCAAGCGTATTCAAC
AAGGGGCTGAAGGATGCCCAGAAGGTACCCCATTGTATGGGATCTGATCTGGGGCCTCGGTGCACATGCT
TTACATGTGTTTAGTCGAGGTTAAAAAAACGTCTAGGCCCCCCGAACCACGGGGACGTGGTTTTCCTTTG
AAAAACACGATGATAAGCTTGCCACAACCATGGCTGAACAAGATGGATTGCACGCAGGTTCTCCGGCCGC
TTGGGTGGAGAGGCTATTCGGCTATGACTGGGCACAACAGACAATCGGCTGCTCTGATGCCGCCGTGTTC
CGGCTGTCAGCGCAGGGGCGCCCGGTTCTTTTTGTCAAGACCGACCTGTCCGGTGCCCTGAATGAACTGC
AGGACGAGGCAGCGCGGCTATCGTGGCTGGCCACGACGGGCGTTCCTTGCGCAGCTGTGCTCGACGTTGT
CACTGAAGCGGGAAGGGACTGGCTGCTATTGGGCGAAGTGCCGGGGCAGGATCTCCTGTCATCTCACCTT
GCTCCTGCCGAGAAAGTATCCATCATGGCTGATGCAATGCGGCGGCTGCATACGCTTGATCCGGCTACCT
GCCCATTCGACCACCAAGCGAAACATCGCATCGAGCGAGCACGTACTCGGATGGAAGCCGGTCTTGTCGA
TCAGGATGATCTGGACGAAGAGCATCAGGGGCTCGCGCCAGCCGAACTGTTCGCCAGGCTCAAGGCGCGC
ATGCCCGACGGCGAGGATCTCGTCGTGACCCATGGCGATGCCTGCTTGCCGAATATCATGGTGGAAAATG
GCCGCTTTTCTGGATTCATCGACTGTGGCCGGCTGGGTGTGGCGGACCGCTATCAGGACATAGCGTTGGC
TACCCGTGATATTGCTGAAGAGCTTGGCGGCGAATGGGCTGACCGCTTCCTCGTGCTTTACGGTATCGCC
GCTCCCGATTCGCAGCGCATCGCCTTCTATCGCCTTCTTGACGAGTTCTTCTGAGCGGGATCGGCTAGAG
TCGACCCGGACGGGACGCTCCTGCGCCTGATACAGAACGAATTGCTTGCAGGCATCTCATGAGTGTGTCT
TCCCGTTTTCCGCCTGAGGTCACTGCGTGGATGGAGCGCTGGCGCCTGCTGCGCGACGGCGAGCTGCTCA
CCACCCACTCGAGGGCTGCAGCGCTGCAGAGGCCGAGTGCAGAACTGCTCCAAAGGGACCTCAAGGCTTT
CCGAGGGACACTAGGCTGACTCCATCGAGCCAGTGTAGAGATAAGCTTATCGATGATCTAGAGCTCGCTG
ATCAGCCTCGACTGTGCCTTCTAGTTGCCAGCCATCTGTTGTTTGCCCCTCCCCCGTGCCTTCCTTGACC
CTGGAAGGTGCCACTCCCACTGTCCTTTCCTAATAAAATGAGGAAATTGCATCGCATTGTCTGAGTAGGT
GTCATTCTATTCTGGGGGGTGGGGTGGGGCAGGACAGCAAGGGGGAGGATTGGGAAGACAATAGCAGGCA
TGCTGGGGATGCGGTGGGCTCTATGGCTTCTGAGGCGGAAAGAACCTGCAGCCCAAGCTTGGCGTAATCA
TGGTCATAGCTGTTTCCTGTGTGAAATTGTTATCCGCTCACAATTCCACACAACATACGAGCCGGAAGCA
TAAAGTGTAAAGCCTGGGGTGCCTAATGAGTGAGCTAACTCACATTAATTGCGTTGCGCTCACTGCCCGC
TTTCCAGTCGGGAAACCTGTCGTGCCAGCGGATCCCATAGTGACTGGATATGTTGTGTTTTACAGTATTA
TGTAGTCTGTTTTTTATGCAAAATCTAATTTAATATATTGATATTTATATCATTTTACGTTTCTCGTTCA
GCTTTTTTGTACAAACTTGTGCTAGCATTCTAGTTGATATCTATAACAAGAAAATATATATATAATAAGT
TATCACGTAAGTAGAACATGAAATAACAATATAATTATCGTATGAGTTAAATCTTAAAAGTCACGTAAAA
GATAATCATGCGTCATTTTGACTCACGCGGTCGTTATAGTTCAAAATCAGTGACACTTACCGCATTGACA
AGCACGCCTCACGGGAGCTCCAAGCGGCGACTGAGATGTCCTAAATGCACAGCGACGGATTCGCGCTATT
TAGAAAGAGAGAGCAATATTTCAAGAATGCATGCGTCAATTTTACGCAGACTATCTTTCTAGGGTTAATC
TAGAATGGCGCGCCCCAATTCGCCCTATAGTGAGTCGTATTACGCGCGCTCACTGGCCGTCGTTTTACAA
CGTCGTGACTGGGAAAACCCTGGCGTTACCCAACTTAATCGCCTTGCAGCACATCCCCCTTTCGCCAGCT
GGCGTAATAGCGAAGAGGCCCGCACCGATCGCCCTTCCCAACAGTTGCGCAGCCTGAATGGCGAATGGG
[124 nt withheld, positions 16030-16153]
C
[91 nt withheld, positions 16155-16245]
A
[49 nt withheld, positions 16247-16295]
CCTTTGACGTTGGAGTCCACGTTCTTT
[37 nt withheld, positions 16323-16359]
ACCCTATCTCGGTCTATTCTTTTGATTTATAAGGGATTTTGCCGATTTCGGCCTATTGGTTAAAAAATGA
GCTGATTTAACAAAAATTTAACGCGAATTTTAACAAAATATTAACGCTTACAATTTAG
Features (pLannotate 1.2.2; 35 found; start..end, strand, type, name):
     24..128     +  promoter       AmpR promoter: bla
    129..989     +  CDS            AmpR: β-lactamase; bla; confers resistance to ampicillin, carbenicillin, and related antibiotics
   1160..1748    +  rep_origin     ori: high-copy-number ColE1/pMB1/pBR322/pUC origin of replication
   1931..2023    +  CDS            lacI (fragment): lac repressor; lacI; The lac repressor binds to the lac operator to inhibit transcription in E. coli. This inhibition can be relieved by adding lactose or isopropyl-β-D-thiogalactopyranoside (IPTG).
   2036..2057    +  protein_bind   CAP binding site: CAP binding activates transcription in the presence of cAMP. E. coli catabolite activator protein
   2072..2102    +  promoter       lac promoter: promoter for the E. coli lac operon
   2106..2128    +  protein_bind   lac operator (fragment): The lac repressor binds to the lac operator to inhibit transcription in E. coli. This inhibition can be relieved by adding lactose or isopropyl-β-D-thiogalactopyranoside (IPTG). lac repressor encoded by lacI
   2171..2189    +  promoter       T3 promoter: promoter for bacteriophage T3 RNA polymerase
   2540..2843    +  enhancer       CMV enhancer: human cytomegalovirus immediate early enhancer
   2845..3122    +  promoter       chicken β-actin promoter: No description available
   3123..4139    +  intron         chimeric intron: chimera between introns from chicken β-actin and rabbit β-globin
   4206..4681    +  CDS            ecDHFR (fragment): E. coli dihydrofolate reductase; folA
   4707..4734    +  CDS            3xHA (fragment): three tandem HA epitope tags
   4767..8867    +  CDS            Cas9: Cas9 (Csn1) endonuclease from the Streptococcus pyogenes Type II CRISPR/Cas system generates RNA-guided double strand breaks in DNA
   8928..9038    +  CDS            VP48: 3 tandem repeats of the minimal activation domain of herpes simplex virus VP16 (Cheng et al., 2013)
   9090..9200    +  CDS            VP48: 3 tandem repeats of the minimal activation domain of herpes simplex virus VP16 (Cheng et al., 2013)
   9252..9362    +  CDS            VP48: 3 tandem repeats of the minimal activation domain of herpes simplex virus VP16 (Cheng et al., 2013)
   9414..9524    +  CDS            VP48: 3 tandem repeats of the minimal activation domain of herpes simplex virus VP16 (Cheng et al., 2013)
   9573..11423   +  CDS            p300 core: catalytic histone acetyltransferase core of the human E1A-associated protein p300 (Delvecchio et al., 2013); EP300
  11460..12002   +  CDS            Rela (fragment): TF65_MOUSE - Also known as Nfkb3. Experimental evidence at protein level: Swiss-Prot protein existence level 1. NF-kappa-B is a pleiotropic transcription factor present in almost all cell types and is the endpoint of a series of signal transduction events that are initiated by a vast array of stimuli related to many biological processes such as inflammation, immunity, differentiation, cell growth, tumorigenesis and apoptosis. NF-kappa-B is a homo- or heterodimeric complex formed by the Rel-like domain- containing proteins RELA/p65, RELB, NFKB1/p105, NFKB1/p50, REL and NFKB2/p52. The heterodime
  12027..12398   +  CDS            HSF1: C-terminal activation domain from the human heat shock transcription factor HSF1
  12492..13211   +  CDS            EGFP: the original enhanced GFP (Yang et al., 1996) mammalian codon-optimized
  13344..13806   +  misc_feature   IRES: internal ribosome entry site (IRES) of the encephalomyocarditis virus (EMCV)
  13825..14614   +  CDS            NeoR/KanR (fragment): aminoglycoside phosphotransferase from Tn5; aph(3')-II (or nptII); confers resistance to neomycin, kanamycin, and G418 (Geneticin®)
  14621..14689   +  CDS            ble (fragment): BLE_KLEPN - Experimental evidence at protein level: Swiss-Prot protein existence level 1. Binding protein with a strong affinity to the bleomycin family of antibiotics. Binds to CL990; an antimitotic-antibiotic compound. From Klebsiella pneumoniae.
  14785..14856   +  CDS            Mos (fragment): MOS_MOUSE - Experimental evidence at transcript level: Swiss-Prot protein existence level 2. From Mus musculus (Mouse).
  14922..15146   +  polyA_signal   bGH poly(A) signal: bovine growth hormone polyadenylation signal
  15215..15237   -  protein_bind   lac operator (fragment): The lac repressor binds to the lac operator to inhibit transcription in E. coli. This inhibition can be relieved by adding lactose or isopropyl-β-D-thiogalactopyranoside (IPTG). lac repressor encoded by lacI
  15241..15271   -  promoter       lac promoter: promoter for the E. coli lac operon
  15286..15307   -  protein_bind   CAP binding site: CAP binding activates transcription in the presence of cAMP. E. coli catabolite activator protein
  15320..15359   -  CDS            lacI (fragment): lac repressor; lacI; The lac repressor binds to the lac operator to inhibit transcription in E. coli. This inhibition can be relieved by adding lactose or isopropyl-β-D-thiogalactopyranoside (IPTG).
  15366..15490   -  protein_bind   attR1: mutant version of attR; recombination site for the Gateway® LR reaction LR Clonase™
  15844..15862   -  promoter       T7 promoter: promoter for bacteriophage T7 RNA polymerase
  15870..16025   +  CDS            lacZα (fragment): LacZα fragment of β-galactosidase; lacZ fragment
  16030..16458   +  rep_origin     f1 ori (sequence partly withheld): f1 bacteriophage origin of replication; arrow indicates direction of (+) strand synthesis
