[The description below was written by a language model from this plasmid's Addgene catalogue record and pLannotate feature annotations shown in this document.]
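Description:
PB-CAG-DDdCas9VPPH-T2A-GFP-IRES-Neo is a 16.5 kb mammalian expression plasmid built on a PB-CAG piggyBac transposon backbone and designed for stable, genomically integrated delivery of a drug-controllable CRISPR activator. In bacteria it is maintained as a high-copy plasmid through a ColE1/pUC-type origin with ampicillin resistance (AmpR); an f1 origin, T3 and T7 promoters, lac regulatory remnants and a residual Gateway attR1 site are also present as cloning-vector leftovers. The piggyBac terminal repeats implied by the backbone name are not called out in the automated feature table, so their positions are not documented here. Integration would also require a piggyBac transposase supplied from a separate source.

The payload is a single long transcription unit driven by the constitutive CAG promoter (CMV enhancer, chicken β-actin promoter and chimeric intron) and terminated by the bGH polyadenylation signal. It opens with an E. coli DHFR-derived destabilisation domain, which targets the fusion protein for degradation unless trimethoprim (TMP) is added, followed by an HA tag fragment and Streptococcus pyogenes Cas9 carrying the D10A and H840A mutations that abolish nuclease activity. Fused downstream are four VP48 blocks (together VP192), the p300 histone acetyltransferase core, a p65 (RelA) activation region and the HSF1 activation domain. This gives a guide RNA-directed transcriptional activator combining several effector types. According to the record, a T2A peptide then releases EGFP as a reporter. An EMCV IRES drives translation of the neomycin resistance gene, allowing G418 selection of transposed cells. No guide RNA cassette is annotated, so guides must come from elsewhere. The associated work used CRISPR activators of this kind for reprogramming human cells to pluripotency.
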