Addgene plasmid #102888: PB-CAG-DDdCas9VPPH-T2A-GFP-IRES-Neo
Purpose: PiggyBac transposon system construct with constitutive CAG promoter expression of TMP inducible DDdCas9VP192-P300core-p65-HSF1 activator followed by T2A-EGFP as a reporter and IRES-Neo as selection
Depositing lab: Timo Otonkoski. Publication: Human pluripotent reprogramming with CRISPR activators. Weltner J, Balboa D, Katayama S, Bespalov M, Krjutskov K, Jouhilahti EM, Trokovic R, Kere J, Otonkoski T. Nat Commun. 2018 Jul 6;9(1):2643. doi: 10.1038/s41467-018-05067-x. PubMed 29980666.
Backbone
  Vector backbone: PB-CAG
  Vector type: Mammalian Expression, CRISPR
  Selectable markers: Neomycin (select with G418)
Growth in bacteria
  Bacterial resistance: Ampicillin, 100 μg/mL
  Growth temperature: 37°C
  Growth strain: DH5alpha
  Copy number: High Copy
Gene/Insert
  Gene/Insert name: DDdCas9VP192-p65-HSF1-P300-T2A-GFP-IRES-Neo
  Mutation: D10A, H840A
  Promoter: CAG
  Cloning method: Restriction Enzyme; 5′ cloning site unknown (unknown if destroyed); 3′ cloning site unknown (unknown if destroyed)
  Sequencing primers: 5′ unknown
Terms and licenses: Academic/Nonprofit Terms; Industry Terms: Not Available to Industry
How to cite: PB-CAG-DDdCas9VPPH-T2A-GFP-IRES-Neo was a gift from Timo Otonkoski (Addgene plasmid # 102888 ; http://n2t.net/addgene:102888 ; RRID:Addgene_102888)
